Addgene plasmid #247656: pBBR5pemIK-RED
Purpose: Broad host range plasmid for expression of eforCP chromoprotein in bacteria
Depositing lab: Lindsey Burbank. Depositing organization: USDA ARS Parlier, Crop Diseases, Pests and Genetics Research Unit. Publication: Chromoprotein-modified plant pathogenic bacteria: tools for experimental tracking and visualization. Burbank L. Microbiol Spectr. 2026 Feb 24:e0261025. doi: 10.1128/spectrum.02610-25. PubMed 41733367.
Backbone
  Vector backbone: pBBR5pemIK
  Vector type: Bacterial Expression
Growth in bacteria
  Bacterial resistance: Gentamicin, 10 μg/mL
  Growth temperature: 37°C
  Growth strain: DH5alpha
  Copy number: Low Copy
Gene/Insert
  Gene/Insert name: eforCP
  Species: Synthetic
  Cloning method: Restriction Enzyme; 5′ cloning site Unspecified (unknown if destroyed)
Resource information
  A portion of this plasmid was derived from a plasmid made by: Bionomica Labs LLC
Terms and licenses: Academic/Nonprofit Terms; Industry Terms: Not Available to Industry
How to cite: pBBR5pemIK-RED was a gift from Lindsey Burbank (Addgene plasmid # 247656 ; http://n2t.net/addgene:247656 ; RRID:Addgene_247656)
