[The description below was written by a language model from this plasmid's Addgene catalogue record and pLannotate feature annotations shown in this document.]
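Description:
pBBR5pemIK-RED is a low-copy, broad-host-range bacterial expression plasmid of about 6.4 kb, built on the pBBR5pemIK backbone to express the eforCP chromoprotein in bacteria. Replication depends on the pBBR1 oriV together with its cognate pBBR1 Rep protein, a replicon originally from Bordetella bronchiseptica that functions in many Gram-negative species as well as in E. coli cloning strains. Selection is by gentamicin, conferred by the aacC1 acetyltransferase gene (GmR) downstream of a class 1 integron Pc promoter. The backbone also carries the pemI/pemK type II toxin-antitoxin operon from E. coli. The labile PemI antitoxin neutralises the PemK endoribonuclease toxin, so daughter cells that lose the plasmid are killed. This promotes stable plasmid maintenance where antibiotic selection cannot be applied.

The payload is a synthetic eforCP coding sequence, a red/pink chromoprotein derived from the coral Echinopora forskaliana. It lies immediately downstream of a fragment annotated as the strong constitutive J23119 promoter, which presumably drives its expression. The cassette is flanked by attB1 and attB2 Gateway sites and sits within remnants of a pBluescript-type multiple cloning site, in reverse orientation relative to the flanking T7 promoter. The catalogue lists restriction cloning, but the sites used are not specified. The remaining annotations are inherited backbone sequence: lac promoter/operator and CAP site, T3 promoter, and fragments of lacZα, lacI, CmR, TcR and M13 ori. None of the fragments is expected to be functional.

According to the associated publication title, the plasmid serves to colour plant pathogenic bacteria visibly so they can be tracked and visualised in experiments.
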