Features (pLannotate 1.2.2; 25 found; start..end, strand, type, name):
      1..772     +  rep_origin     pBBR1 oriV: replication origin of the broad-host-range plasmid pBBR1 from Bordetella bronchiseptica; requires the pBBR1 Rep protein for replication
    773..1435    +  CDS            pBBR1 Rep: replication protein for the broad-host-range plasmid pBBR1 from Bordetella bronchiseptica
   1496..1565    +  CDS            TcR (fragment): tetracycline efflux protein; tet; confers resistance to tetracycline
   1895..1926    -  CDS            CmR (fragment): chloramphenicol acetyltransferase confers resistance to chloramphenicol
   1926..2003    +  rep_origin     M13 ori (fragment): M13 bacteriophage origin of replication; arrow indicates direction of (+) strand synthesis
   2007..2162    -  CDS            lacZα (fragment): LacZα fragment of β-galactosidase; lacZ fragment
   2170..2188    +  promoter       T7 promoter: promoter for bacteriophage T7 RNA polymerase
   2197..2241    +  misc_feature   MCS (fragment): pBluescript multiple cloning site
   2246..2270    +  protein_bind   attB1: mutant version of attB; recombination site for the Gateway® BP reaction BP Clonase™
   2363..3043    -  CDS            eforCP: eforCP is a basic (constitutively fluorescent) red fluorescent protein published in 2008, derived from Echinopora forskaliana.
   3084..3108    -  promoter       J23119(SpeI) promoter (fragment): bacterial promoter (Registry of Standard Biological Parts BBa J23119) modified to end with an SpeI site
   3111..3133    +  CDS            lacZα (fragment): LacZα fragment of β-galactosidase; lacZ fragment
   3145..3169    -  protein_bind   attB2: mutant version of attB; recombination site for the Gateway® BP reaction BP Clonase™
   3174..3191    +  misc_feature   MCS (fragment): pBluescript multiple cloning site
   3261..3521    +  CDS            pemI: PEMI_ECOLX - Experimental evidence at protein level: Swiss-Prot protein existence level 1. Antitoxin component of a type II toxin-antitoxin (TA) system. Labile antitoxin that binds to its cognate PemK endoribonuclease toxin and neutralizes its activity. Responsible for the stable maintenance of the plasmid during cell division. Both PemI and PemK proteins bind to the promoter region of the pem operon to autoregulate their synthesis. From Escherichia coli.
   3506..3838    +  CDS            pemK (fragment): PEMK_ECOLX - Experimental evidence at protein level: Swiss-Prot protein existence level 1. Toxic component of a type II toxin-antitoxin (TA) system. Probably functions as an endoribonuclease. Responsible for the stable maintenance of the plasmid during cell division by postsegregational killing of plasmid-less daughter cells. Neutralized by coexpression with cognate antitoxin PemI. Both PemI and PemK proteins bind to the promoter region of the pem operon to autoregulate their synthesis. From Escherichia coli.
   3888..3941    +  misc_feature   MCS (fragment): pBluescript multiple cloning site
   3954..3972    -  promoter       T3 promoter: promoter for bacteriophage T3 RNA polymerase
   4017..4033    -  protein_bind   lac operator: The lac repressor binds to the lac operator to inhibit transcription in E. coli. This inhibition can be relieved by adding lactose or isopropyl-β-D-thiogalactopyranoside (IPTG). lac repressor encoded by lacI
   4041..4071    -  promoter       lac promoter: promoter for the E. coli lac operon
   4086..4107    -  protein_bind   CAP binding site: CAP binding activates transcription in the presence of cAMP. E. coli catabolite activator protein
   4120..4212    -  CDS            lacI (fragment): lac repressor; lacI; The lac repressor binds to the lac operator to inhibit transcription in E. coli. This inhibition can be relieved by adding lactose or isopropyl-β-D-thiogalactopyranoside (IPTG).
   4223..4339    -  CDS            CmR (fragment): chloramphenicol acetyltransferase; cat; confers resistance to chloramphenicol
   4377..4405    +  promoter       Pc promoter: intI1 (promoter lies within the coding sequence); class 1 integron promoter
   4594..5127    +  CDS            GmR: gentamycin acetyltransferase; aacC1; confers resistance to gentamycin
>Addgene plasmid #247656 | pBBR5pemIK-RED | addgene full sequence | sequence record 494341 | Addgene NGS Result
GCGGCCACCGGCTGGCTCGCTTCGCTCGGCCCGTGGACAACCCTGCTGGACAAGCTGATGGACAGGCTGC
GCCTGCCCACGAGCTTGACCACAGGGATTGCCCACCGGCTACCCAGCCTTCGACCACATACCCACCGGCT
CCAACTGCGCGGCCTGCGGCCTTGCCCCATCAATTTTTTTAATTTTCTCTGGGGAAAAGCCTCCGGCCTG
CGGCCTGCGCGCTTCGCTTGCCGGTTGGACACCAAGTGGAAGGCGGGTCAAGGCTCGCGCAGCGACCGCG
CAGCGGCTTGGCCTTGACGCGCCTGGAACGACCCAAGCCTATGCGAGTGGGGGCAGTCGAAGGGCGAAGC
CCGCCCGCCTGCCCCCCGAGCCTCACGGCGGCGAGTGCGGGGGTTCCAAGGGGGCAGCGCCACCTTGGGC
AAGGCCGAAGGCCGCGCAGTCGATCAACAAGCCCCGGAGGGGCCACTTTTTGCCGGAGGGGGAGCCGCGC
CGAAGGCGTGGGGGAACCCCGCAGGGGTGCCCTTCTTTGGGCACCAAAGAACTAGATATAGGGCGAAATG
CGAAAGACTTAAAAATCAACAACTTAAAAAAGGGGGGTACGCAACAGCTCATTGCGGCACCCCCCGCAAT
AGCTCATTGCGTAGGTTAAAGAAAATCTGTAATTGACTGCCACTTTTACGCAACGCATAATTGTTGTCGC
GCTGCCGAAAAGTTGCAGCTGATTGCGCATGGTGCCGCAACCGTGCGGCACCCCTACCGCATGGAGATAA
GCATGGCCACGCAGTCCAGAGAAATCGGCATTCAAGCCAAGAACAAGCCCGGTCACTGGGTGCAAACGGA
ACGCAAAGCGCATGAGGCGTGGGCCGGGCTTATTGCGAGGAAACCCACGGCGGCAATGCTGCTGCATCAC
CTCGTGGCGCAGATGGGCCACCAGAACGCCGTGGTGGTCAGCCAGAAGACACTTTCCAAGCTCATCGGAC
GTTCTTTGCGGACGGTCCAATACGCAGTCAAGGACTTGGTGGCCGAGCGCTGGATCTCCGTCGTGAAGCT
CAACGGCCCCGGCACCGTGTCGGCCTACGTGGTCAATGACCGCGTGGCGTGGGGCCAGCCCCGCGACCAG
TTGCGCCTGTCGGTGTTCAGTGCCGCCGTGGTGGTTGATCACGACGACCAGGACGAATCGCTGTTGGGGC
ATGGCGACCTGCGCCGCATCCCGACCCTGTATCCGGGCGAGCAGCAACTACCGACCGGCCCCGGCGAGGA
GCCGCCCAGCCAGCCCGGCATTCCGGGCATGGAACCAGACCTGCCAGCCTTGACCGAAACGGAGGAATGG
GAACGGCGCGGGCAGCAGCGCCTGCCGATGCCCGATGAGCCGTGTTTTCTGGACGATGGCGAGCCGTTGG
AGCCGCCGACACGGGTCACGCTGCCGCGCCGGTAGCACTTGGGTTGCGCAGCAACCCGTAAGTGCGCTGT
TCCAGACTATCGGCTGTAGCCGCCTCGCCGCCCTATACCTTGTCTGCCTCCCCGCGTTGCGTCGCGGTGC
ATGGAGCCGGGCCACCTCGACCTGAATGGAAGCCGGCGGCACCTCGCTAACGGATTCACCGTTTTTATCA
GGCTCTGGGAGGCAGAATAAATGATCATATCGTCAATTATTACCTCCACGGGGAGAGCCTGAGCAAACTG
GCCTCAGGCATTTGAGAAGCACACGGTCACACTGCTTCCGGTAGTCAATAAACCGGTAAACCAGCAATAG
ACATAAGCGGCTATTTAACGACCCTGCCCTGAACCGACGACCGGGTCGAATTTGCTTTCGAATTTCTGCC
ATTCATCCGCTTATTATCACTTATTCAGGCGTAGCAACCAGGCGTTTAAGGGCACCAATAACTGCCTTAA
AAAAATTACGCCCCGCCCTGCCACTCATCGCAGTACGGCCTATTGGTTAAAAAATGAGCTGATTTAACAA
AAATTTAACGCGAATTTTAACAAAATATTAACGCTTACAATTTCCATTCGCCATTCAGGCTGCGCAACTG
TTGGGAAGGGCGATCGGTGCGGGCCTCTTCGCTATTACGCCAGCTGGCGAAAGGGGGATGTGCTGCAAGG
CGATTAAGTTGGGTAACGCCAGGGTTTTCCCAGTCACGACGTTGTAAAACGACGGCCAGTGAGCGCGCGT
AATACGACTCACTATAGGGCGAATTGGAGCTCCACCGCGGTGGCGGCCGCTCTAGAACTAGTGGATCCCC
CATCAACAAGTTTGTACAAAAAAGCAGGCTCCGAATTCGCCCTTCGGGCAGGAAACAGCTATGACGGTAC
CAAAAAAAACCCCGCCCTGTCAGGGGCGGGGTTTTTTTTTGAGCTCTTATTATGGGAGAGCCTTCGGCAG
CGGTGAGAAATGGCCTTCGGCTGCCTCCTGCTGGTCCCAAGTTGTGAAATCTTTATCGTGTTTGGTCAGT
TCCAGGCGGTGTTCAACGAAATGAAATTCTGGCAGCTTGACAGGTTTTTTGGCTTTATACGTCGTTTTGA
AATCAACACGATGATGACCGCCTCCTTTCAGTTTAAAAACCATTGCAGTGTCACTTTTTAACATCCCGTC
ACGCACGTACAGTGTTTCCACGCTCGGCTCCCATCCAGCAATGGTTTTTTGCATTACGGGCCCATCCGGA
GGCAGGTTCACACCATGAAATTTAACATCATAGATGAAACAGTTCTCTTGCAAGTTTATGCTGGAGTGAT
TACTGGCGGTGCATACGCCACCATCTTCAAAAATCATCGACCGCTCCCAAGACATACCTTCGGGAAAAGA
CTGTTTGTGGTAGTCTGGGATATCCGCTGGATACTTATTAAACGGTTTGCTTCCATACATGTGGCTAGGT
GTAAGAATATGAACGGAAAACGGCAGAGGCGCGCCTTTGGTGACTGTCATTTTCATGTGCTGTAACCCTT
CGTACGGCTTGCCTTCACCTTTACCCTCGATCGTAAAATCATGGCCATTGACAGTGCCCTCAAGGTGCAA
CTTGGTCTTCATTACCTGCTTAATCACTGCCATGGGACTCTTTCTCCTCTTTAATCTCTAGTAGCTAGCA
CTGTACCTAGGACTGAGCTAGCCGTCAAGAATTCACTGGCCGTCGTTTTACAAGGGCGAATTCGACCCAG
CTTTCTTGTACAAAGTGGTTGATGGGCTGCAGGAATTCGATTTTCGCTATAAGCGTATAAATGGAGGAAT
TATATTATACTTTAATATAACTTAACGAAAGAAGCCCATCATGCACACCACAAACCTTCGTAAAGTCGGT
GGATCGATCATGCTGGCCGTTCCCCCCGCTTTCCTTGATCAGCTTCATCTTGAGGTCGGCGCAACGGTCG
GCTTAGCCGTCACAGACGGTCGTCTGGTCATTGAGCCAGTCCTACATCCTCAGTACACGCTGGATCAACT
GCTGGCCGAAGCGGAAGCCTCCGGGGCTTACCCGTTGCCGCCCGAGGAACGTGAATGGGTCGATGCTCCA
GCAGTAGGACGCGAACTGATATGAAACGCGGCGATGTTTACATGGTCGATCTGGAGCCAACCGCCGGACA
CGAACAACGCGGTCACCGTCCGGTGGTTGTTATCTCCAGTGAGCGATTCAATCGGCTTACCTCTTGTCCG
GTGATCCTTCCAATCACAAACGGCGGCGAGTTCGCCTCCCGCCTCGGGTTCGCTGTGGAATTACTAGGTA
CGATTACAACGGGCGTCGTTCGATGTGATCAACCACGTGCGCTCGACTTACTCGCTCGCAATGCCCGCAA
AGTGGAAAGCCTACCACCAAACATCTTGGCCGATGTCTTGGCAAAAGCTGTCACCATCTTCCAGTAATTT
TTGGGGCAAGTTCAGGCCACTGCAACCAATCACTAGTGAATTCGATATCAAGCTTATCGATACCGTCGAC
CTCGAGGGGGGGCCCGGTACCCAGCTTTTGTTCCCTTTAGTGAGGGTTAATTGCGCGCTTGGCGTAATCA
TGGTCATAGCTGTTTCCTGTGTGAAATTGTTATCCGCTCACAATTCCACACAACATACGAGCCGGAAGCA
TAAAGTGTAAAGCCTGGGGTGCCTAATGAGTGAGCTAACTCACATTAATTGCGTTGCGCTCACTGCCCGC
TTTCCAGTCGGGAAACCTGTCGTGCCAGCTGCATTAATGAATCGGCCAACGCGCGGGGAGAGGCGGTTTG
CGTATTGGGCGCATGCATAAAAACTGTTGTAATTCATTAAGCATTCTGCCGACATGGAAGCCATCACAAA
CGGCATGATGAACCTGAATCGCCAGCGGCATCAGCACCTTGTCGCCTTGCGTATAATATTTGCCCATGGA
CGCACACCGTGGAAACGGATGAAGGCACGAACCCAGTTGACATAAGCCTGTTCGGTTCGTAAACTGTAAT
GCAAGTAGCGTATGCGCTCACGCAACTGGTCCAGAACCTTGACCGAACGCAGCGGTGGTAACGGCGCAGT
GGCGGTTTTCATGGCTTGTTATGACTGTTTTTTTGTACAGTCTATGCCTCGGGCATCCAAGCAGCAAGCG
CGTTACGCCGTGGGTCGATGTTTGATGTTATGGAGCAGCAACGATGTTACGCAGCAGCAACGATGTTACG
CAGCAGGGCAGTCGCCCTAAAACAAAGTTAGGTGGCTCAAGTATGGGCATCATTCGCACATGTAGGCTCG
GCCCTGACCAAGTCAAATCCATGCGGGCTGCTCTTGATCTTTTCGGTCGTGAGTTCGGAGACGTAGCCAC
CTACTCCCAACATCAGCCGGACTCCGATTACCTCGGGAACTTGCTCCGTAGTAAGACATTCATCGCGCTT
GCTGCCTTCGACCAAGAAGCGGTTGTTGGCGCTCTCGCGGCTTACGTTCTGCCCAAGTTTGAGCAGCCGC
GTAGTGAGATCTATATCTATGATCTCGCAGTCTCCGGAGAGCACCGGAGGCAGGGCATTGCCACCGCGCT
CATCAATCTCCTCAAGCATGAGGCCAACGCGCTTGGTGCTTATGTGATCTACGTGCAAGCAGATTACGGT
GACGATCCCGCAGTGGCTCTCTATACAAAGTTGGGCATACGGGAAGAAGTGATGCACTTTGATATCGACC
CAAGTACCGCCACCTAACAATTCGTTCAAGCCGAGATCGGCTTCCCGGCCGCGGAGTTGTTCGGTAAATT
GTCACAACGCCGCAGGTGGCACTTTTCGGGGAAATGTGCGCGCCCGCGTTCCTGCTGGCGCTGGGCCTGT
TTCTGGCGCTGGACTTCCCGCTGTTCCGTCAGCAGCTTTTCGCCCACGGCCTTGATGATCGCGGCGGCCT
TGGCCTGCATATCCCGATTCAACGGCCCCAGGGCGTCCAGAACGGGCTTCAGGCGCTCCCGAAGGTCTCG
GGCCGTCTCTTGGGCTTGATCGGCCTTCTTGCGCATCTCACGCGCTCCTGCGGCGGCCTGTAGGGCAGGC
TCATACCCCTGCCGAACCGCTTTTGTCAGCCGGTCGGCCACGGCTTCCGGCGTCTCAACGCGCTTTGAGA
TTCCCAGCTTTTCGGCCAATCCCTGCGGTGCATAGGCGCGTGGCTCGACCGCTTGCGGGCTGATGGTGAC
GTGGCCCACTGGTGGCCGCTCCAGGGCCTCGTAGAACGCCTGAATGCGCGTGTGACGTGCCTTGCTGCCC
TCGATGCCCCGTTGCAGCCCTAGATCGGCCACAGCGGCCGCAAACGTGGTCTGGTCGCGGGTCATCTGCG
CTTTGTTGCCGATGAACTCCTTGGCCGACAGCCTGCCGTCCTGCGTCAGCGGCACCACGAACGCGGTCAT
GTGCGGGCTGGTTTCGTCACGGTGGATGCTGGCCGTCACGATGCGATCCGCCCCGTACTTGTCCGCCAGC
CACTTGTGCGCCTTCTCGAAGAACGCCGCCTGCTGTTCTTGGCTGGCCGACTTCCACCATTCCGGGCTGG
CCGTCATGACGTACTCGACCGCCAACACAGCGTCCTTGCGCCGCTTCTCTGGCAGCAACTCGCGCAGTCG
GCCCATCGCTTCATCGGTGCTGCTGGCCGCCCAGTGCTCGTTCTCTGGCGTCCTGCTGGCGTCAGCGTTG
GGCGTCTCGCGCTCGCGGTAGGCGTGCTTGAGACTGGCCGCCACGTTGCCCATTTTCGCCAGCTTCTTGC
ATCGCATGATCGCGTATGCCGCCATGCCTGCCCCTCCCTTTTGGTGTCCAACCGGCTCGACGGGGGCAGC
GCAAGGCGGTGCCTCCGGCGGGCCACTCAATGCTTGAGTATACTCACTAGACTTTGCTTCGCAAAGTCGT
GACCGCCTACGGCGGCTGCGGCGCCCTACGGGCTTGCTCTCCGGGCTTCGCCCTGCGCGGTCGCTGCGCT
CCCTTGCCAGCCCGTGGATATGTGGACGATGGCCGCGA
